Addgene plasmid #132413: pmRuby3-24xGCN4
Purpose: overexpression in human cells
Depositing lab: Ling-Ling Chen. Publication: Dynamic Imaging of RNA in Living Cells by CRISPR-Cas13 Systems. Yang LZ, Wang Y, Li SQ, Yao RW, Luan PF, Wu H, Carmichael GG, Chen LL. Mol Cell. 2019 Dec 19;76(6):981-997.e7. doi: 10.1016/j.molcel.2019.10.024. Epub 2019 Nov 19. PubMed 31757757.
Backbone
  Vector backbone: pmRuby3-C1
  Vector type: Mammalian Expression
Growth in bacteria
  Bacterial resistance: Kanamycin, 50 μg/mL
  Growth temperature: 37°C
  Growth strain: DH5alpha
  Copy number: High Copy
Gene/Insert
  Gene/Insert name: mRuby3
  Species: Synthetic
  Mutation: no
  Cloning method: Restriction Enzyme; 5′ cloning site unknown (unknown if destroyed); 3′ cloning site unknown (unknown if destroyed)
  Sequencing primers: 5′ unknown
Terms and licenses: Academic/Nonprofit Terms; Industry Terms: Not Available to Industry
How to cite: pmRuby3-24xGCN4 was a gift from Ling-Ling Chen (Addgene plasmid # 132413 ; http://n2t.net/addgene:132413 ; RRID:Addgene_132413)
