[The description below was written by a language model from this plasmid's Addgene catalogue record and pLannotate feature annotations shown in this document.]
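Description:
pmRuby3-24xGCN4 is a mammalian expression plasmid built on the pmRuby3-C1 backbone, a C1-style fusion vector in which the fluorescent protein sits upstream of the cloning site. It is maintained in E. coli at high copy from a ColE1/pUC-type origin and selected with kanamycin. The resistance gene is the Tn5 aminoglycoside phosphotransferase (NeoR/KanR), placed behind tandem bacterial (AmpR/bla) and SV40 early promoters and followed by an HSV TK polyadenylation signal. This arrangement lets the same marker give kanamycin resistance in bacteria and G418 resistance in mammalian cells. An f1 origin is also present. The short ble and bGH poly(A) hits are fragmentary annotations, not functional parts.

The expression cassette uses the human CMV immediate early enhancer and promoter to drive the red fluorescent protein mRuby3, derived from Entacmaea quadricolor. A remnant of the multiple cloning site follows the mRuby3 coding sequence, then sequence annotated as a fragment of yeast GCN4, with an SV40 poly(A) signal terminating the unit. Only one short GCN4 match is annotated, but roughly 1.7 kb between it and the SV40 elements is unannotated. That gap fits the array of 24 GCN4 peptide epitope repeats implied by the name, although the record lists only mRuby3 as the insert and does not confirm the reading frame or repeat number. Such arrays are commonly used as SunTag-type scaffolds that recruit multiple copies of an anti-GCN4 antibody fragment.

The stated purpose is overexpression in human cells, and the associated publication concerns live-cell RNA imaging with CRISPR-Cas13 systems. The record does not specify the plasmid's precise role there, for example as a repeat-containing reporter transcript.
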