Features (pLannotate 1.2.2; 15 found; start..end, strand, type, name):
     61..364     +  enhancer       CMV enhancer: human cytomegalovirus immediate early enhancer
    365..568     +  promoter       CMV promoter: human cytomegalovirus (CMV) immediate early promoter
    613..1323    +  CDS            mRuby3: mRuby3 is a basic (constitutively fluorescent) red fluorescent protein published in 2016, derived from Entacmaea quadricolor. It has low acid sensitivity.
   1324..1351    +  misc_feature   MCS (fragment): multiple cloning site
   1385..1441    +  CDS            GCN4 (fragment): GCN4_YEAST - Also known as AAS101 From Saccharomyces cerevisiae (strain ATCC 204508 / S288c) (Baker's yeast).
   3150..3234    +  CDS            large T antigen (fragment): large T antigen from SV40 (simian virus 40)
   3257..3378    +  polyA_signal   SV40 poly(A) signal: SV40 polyadenylation signal
   3412..3840    -  rep_origin     f1 ori (sequence partly withheld): f1 bacteriophage origin of replication; arrow indicates direction of (+) strand synthesis
   3867..3971    +  promoter       AmpR promoter: bla
   3973..4330    +  promoter       SV40 promoter: SV40 enhancer and early promoter
   4365..5159    +  CDS            NeoR/KanR: aminoglycoside phosphotransferase from Tn5; aph(3')-II (or nptII); confers resistance to neomycin, kanamycin, and G418 (Geneticin®)
   5180..5332    +  CDS            ble (fragment): BLE_KLEPN - Experimental evidence at protein level: Swiss-Prot protein existence level 1. Binding protein with a strong affinity to the bleomycin family of antibiotics. Binds to CL990; an antimitotic-antibiotic compound. From Klebsiella pneumoniae.
   5391..5438    +  polyA_signal   HSV TK poly(A) signal: herpes simplex virus thymidine kinase polyadenylation signal (Cole and Stacy, 1985)
   5529..5545    -  polyA_signal   bGH poly(A) signal (fragment): bovine growth hormone polyadenylation signal
   5767..6355    +  rep_origin     ori: high-copy-number ColE1/pMB1/pBR322/pUC origin of replication
>Addgene plasmid #132413 | pmRuby3-24xGCN4 | addgene full sequence | sequence record 269031 | Addgene NGS Result
TAGTTATTAATAGTAATCAATTACGGGGTCATTAGTTCATAGCCCATATATGGAGTTCCGCGTTACATAA
CTTACGGTAAATGGCCCGCCTGGCTGACCGCCCAACGACCCCCGCCCATTGACGTCAATAATGACGTATG
TTCCCATAGTAACGCCAATAGGGACTTTCCATTGACGTCAATGGGTGGAGTATTTACGGTAAACTGCCCA
CTTGGCAGTACATCAAGTGTATCATATGCCAAGTACGCCCCCTATTGACGTCAATGACGGTAAATGGCCC
GCCTGGCATTATGCCCAGTACATGACCTTATGGGACTTTCCTACTTGGCAGTACATCTACGTATTAGTCA
TCGCTATTACCATGGTGATGCGGTTTTGGCAGTACATCAATGGGCGTGGATAGCGGTTTGACTCACGGGG
ATTTCCAAGTCTCCACCCCATTGACGTCAATGGGAGTTTGTTTTGGCACCAAAATCAACGGGACTTTCCA
AAATGTCGTAACAACTCCGCCCCATTGACGCAAATGGGCGGTAGGCGTGTACGGTGGGAGGTCTATATAA
GCAGAGCTGGTTTAGTGAACCGTCAGATCCGCTAGCGCTACCGGTCGCCACCATGGTGTCTAAGGGCGAA
GAGCTGATCAAGGAAAATATGCGTATGAAGGTGGTCATGGAAGGTTCGGTCAACGGCCACCAATTCAAAT
GCACAGGTGAAGGAGAAGGCAGACCGTACGAGGGAGTGCAAACCATGAGGATCAAAGTCATCGAGGGAGG
ACCCCTGCCATTTGCCTTTGACATTCTTGCCACGTCGTTCATGTATGGCAGCCGTACCTTTATCAAGTAC
CCGGCCGACATCCCTGATTTCTTTAAACAGTCCTTTCCTGAGGGTTTTACTTGGGAAAGAGTTACGAGAT
ACGAAGATGGTGGAGTCGTCACCGTCACGCAGGACACCAGCCTTGAGGATGGCGAGCTCGTCTACAACGT
CAAGGTCAGAGGGGTAAACTTTCCCTCCAATGGTCCCGTGATGCAGAAGAAGACCAAGGGTTGGGAGCCT
AATACAGAGATGATGTATCCAGCAGATGGTGGTCTGAGAGGATACACTGACATCGCACTGAAAGTTGATG
GTGGTGGCCATCTGCACTGCAACTTCGTGACAACTTACAGGTCAAAAAAGACCGTCGGGAACATCAAGAT
GCCCGGTGTCCATGCCGTTGATCACCGCCTGGAAAGGATCGAGGAGAGTGACAATGAAACCTACGTAGTG
CAAAGAGAAGTGGCAGTTGCCAAATACAGCAACCTTGGTGGTGGCATGGACGAGCTGTACAAGTCCGGAC
TCAGATCTCGAGCTCAAGCTTGGTACCGAGCTCGGATCTGGTTCTGGCAGTGGAGAAGAACTGCTTTCAA
AGAATTACCACCTGGAAAATGAGGTAGCTAGACTGAAAAAGGGTTCTGGCAGTGGAGAAGAACTGCTTTC
AAAGAATTACCACCTGGAAAATGAGGTAGCTAGACTGAAAAAGGGTTCTGGCAGTGGAGAAGAACTGCTT
TCAAAGAATTACCACCTGGAAAATGAGGTAGCTAGACTGAAAAAGGGTTCTGGCAGTGGAGAAGAACTGC
TTTCAAAGAATTACCACCTGGAAAATGAGGTAGCTAGACTGAAAAAGGGATCTGGTTCTGGCAGTGGAGA
AGAACTGCTTTCAAAGAATTACCACCTGGAAAATGAGGTAGCTAGACTGAAAAAGGGTTCTGGCAGTGGA
GAAGAACTGCTTTCAAAGAATTACCACCTGGAAAATGAGGTAGCTAGACTGAAAAAGGGTTCTGGCAGTG
GAGAAGAACTGCTTTCAAAGAATTACCACCTGGAAAATGAGGTAGCTAGACTGAAAAAGGGTTCTGGCAG
TGGAGAAGAACTGCTTTCAAAGAATTACCACCTGGAAAATGAGGTAGCTAGACTGAAAAAGGGATCTGGT
TCTGGCAGTGGAGAAGAACTGCTTTCAAAGAATTACCACCTGGAAAATGAGGTAGCTAGACTGAAAAAGG
GTTCTGGCAGTGGAGAAGAACTGCTTTCAAAGAATTACCACCTGGAAAATGAGGTAGCTAGACTGAAAAA
GGGTTCTGGCAGTGGAGAAGAACTGCTTTCAAAGAATTACCACCTGGAAAATGAGGTAGCTAGACTGAAA
AAGGGTTCTGGCAGTGGAGAAGAACTGCTTTCAAAGAATTACCACCTGGAAAATGAGGTAGCTAGACTGA
AAAAGGGATCTGGTTCTGGCAGTGGAGAAGAACTGCTTTCAAAGAATTACCACCTGGAAAATGAGGTAGC
TAGACTGAAAAAGGGTTCTGGCAGTGGAGAAGAACTGCTTTCAAAGAATTACCACCTGGAAAATGAGGTA
GCTAGACTGAAAAAGGGTTCTGGCAGTGGAGAAGAACTGCTTTCAAAGAATTACCACCTGGAAAATGAGG
TAGCTAGACTGAAAAAGGGTTCTGGCAGTGGAGAAGAACTGCTTTCAAAGAATTACCACCTGGAAAATGA
GGTAGCTAGACTGAAAAAGGGATCTGGTTCTGGCAGTGGAGAAGAACTGCTTTCAAAGAATTACCACCTG
GAAAATGAGGTAGCTAGACTGAAAAAGGGTTCTGGCAGTGGAGAAGAACTGCTTTCAAAGAATTACCACC
TGGAAAATGAGGTAGCTAGACTGAAAAAGGGTTCTGGCAGTGGAGAAGAACTGCTTTCAAAGAATTACCA
CCTGGAAAATGAGGTAGCTAGACTGAAAAAGGGTTCTGGCAGTGGAGAAGAACTGCTTTCAAAGAATTAC
CACCTGGAAAATGAGGTAGCTAGACTGAAAAAGGGATCTGGTTCTGGCAGTGGAGAAGAACTGCTTTCAA
AGAATTACCACCTGGAAAATGAGGTAGCTAGACTGAAAAAGGGTTCTGGCAGTGGAGAAGAACTGCTTTC
AAAGAATTACCACCTGGAAAATGAGGTAGCTAGACTGAAAAAGGGTTCTGGCAGTGGAGAAGAACTGCTT
TCAAAGAATTACCACCTGGAAAATGAGGTAGCTAGACTGAAAAAGGGTTCTGGCAGTGGAGAAGAACTGC
TTTCAAAGAATTACCACCTGGAAAATGAGGTAGCTAGACTGAAAAAGGGATCCACCGGATCTAGATAACT
GATCATAATCAGCCATACCACATTTGTAGAGGTTTTACTTGCTTTAAAAAACCTCCCACACCTCCCCCTG
AACCTGAAACATAAAATGAATGCAATTGTTGTTGTTAACTTGTTTATTGCAGCTTATAATGGTTACAAAT
AAAGCAATAGCATCACAAATTTCACAAATAAAGCATTTTTTTCACTGCATTCTAGTTGTGGTTTGTCCAA
ACTCATCAATGTATCTTAACGCGTAAATTGTAAGCGTTAATATTTTGTTAAAATTCGCGTTAAATTTTTG
TTAAATCAGCTCATTTTTTAACCAATAGGCCGAAATCGGCAAAATCCCTTATAAATCAAAAGAATAGACC
GAGATAGGGT
[37 nt withheld, positions 3511-3547]
AAAGAACGTGGACTCCAACGTCAAAGG
[49 nt withheld, positions 3575-3623]
T
[91 nt withheld, positions 3625-3715]
G
[124 nt withheld, positions 3717-3840]
CAGGTGGCACTTTTCGGGGAAATGTGCGCGGAACCCCTATTTGTTTATTTTTCTAAATACATTCAAATAT
GTATCCGCTCATGAGACAATAACCCTGATAAATGCTTCAATAATATTGAAAAAGGAAGAGTCCTGAGGCG
GAAAGAACCAGCTGTGGAATGTGTGTCAGTTAGGGTGTGGAAAGTCCCCAGGCTCCCCAGCAGGCAGAAG
TATGCAAAGCATGCATCTCAATTAGTCAGCAACCAGGTGTGGAAAGTCCCCAGGCTCCCCAGCAGGCAGA
AGTATGCAAAGCATGCATCTCAATTAGTCAGCAACCATAGTCCCGCCCCTAACTCCGCCCATCCCGCCCC
TAACTCCGCCCAGTTCCGCCCATTCTCCGCCCCATGGCTGACTAATTTTTTTTATTTATGCAGAGGCCGA
GGCCGCCTCGGCCTCTGAGCTATTCCAGAAGTAGTGAGGAGGCTTTTTTGGAGGCCTAGGCTTTTGCAAA
GATCGATCAAGAGACAGGATGAGGATCGTTTCGCATGATTGAACAAGATGGATTGCACGCAGGTTCTCCG
GCCGCTTGGGTGGAGAGGCTATTCGGCTATGACTGGGCACAACAGACAATCGGCTGCTCTGATGCCGCCG
TGTTCCGGCTGTCAGCGCAGGGGCGCCCGGTTCTTTTTGTCAAGACCGACCTGTCCGGTGCCCTGAATGA
ACTGCAAGACGAGGCAGCGCGGCTATCGTGGCTGGCCACGACGGGCGTTCCTTGCGCAGCTGTGCTCGAC
GTTGTCACTGAAGCGGGAAGGGACTGGCTGCTATTGGGCGAAGTGCCGGGGCAGGATCTCCTGTCATCTC
ACCTTGCTCCTGCCGAGAAAGTATCCATCATGGCTGATGCAATGCGGCGGCTGCATACGCTTGATCCGGC
TACCTGCCCATTCGACCACCAAGCGAAACATCGCATCGAGCGAGCACGTACTCGGATGGAAGCCGGTCTT
GTCGATCAGGATGATCTGGACGAAGAGCATCAGGGGCTCGCGCCAGCCGAACTGTTCGCCAGGCTCAAGG
CGAGCATGCCCGACGGCGAGGATCTCGTCGTGACCCATGGCGATGCCTGCTTGCCGAATATCATGGTGGA
AAATGGCCGCTTTTCTGGATTCATCGACTGTGGCCGGCTGGGTGTGGCGGACCGCTATCAGGACATAGCG
TTGGCTACCCGTGATATTGCTGAAGAGCTTGGCGGCGAATGGGCTGACCGCTTCCTCGTGCTTTACGGTA
TCGCCGCTCCCGATTCGCAGCGCATCGCCTTCTATCGCCTTCTTGACGAGTTCTTCTGAGCGGGACTCTG
GGGTTCGAAATGACCGACCAAGCGACGCCCAACCTGCCATCACGAGATTTCGATTCCACCGCCGCCTTCT
ATGAAAGGTTGGGCTTCGGAATCGTTTTCCGGGACGCCGGCTGGATGATCCTCCAGCGCGGGGATCTCAT
GCTGGAGTTCTTCGCCCACCCTAGGGGGAGGCTAACTGAAACACGGAAGGAGACAATACCGGAAGGAACC
CGCGCTATGACGGCAATAAAAAGACAGAATAAAACGCACGGTGTTGGGTCGTTTGTTCATAAACGCGGGG
TTCGGTCCCAGGGCTGGCACTCTGTCGATACCCCACCGAGACCCCATTGGGGCCAATACGCCCGCGTTTC
TTCCTTTTCCCCACCCCACCCCCCAAGTTCGGGTGAAGGCCCAGGGCTCGCAGCCAACGTCGGGGCGGCA
GGCCCTGCCATAGCCTCAGGTTACTCATATATACTTTAGATTGATTTAAAACTTCATTTTTAATTTAAAA
GGATCTAGGTGAAGATCCTTTTTGATAATCTCATGACCAAAATCCCTTAACGTGAGTTTTCGTTCCACTG
AGCGTCAGACCCCGTAGAAAAGATCAAAGGATCTTCTTGAGATCCTTTTTTTCTGCGCGTAATCTGCTGC
TTGCAAACAAAAAAACCACCGCTACCAGCGGTGGTTTGTTTGCCGGATCAAGAGCTACCAACTCTTTTTC
CGAAGGTAACTGGCTTCAGCAGAGCGCAGATACCAAATACTGTTCTTCTAGTGTAGCCGTAGTTAGGCCA
CCACTTCAAGAACTCTGTAGCACCGCCTACATACCTCGCTCTGCTAATCCTGTTACCAGTGGCTGCTGCC
AGTGGCGATAAGTCGTGTCTTACCGGGTTGGACTCAAGACGATAGTTACCGGATAAGGCGCAGCGGTCGG
GCTGAACGGGGGGTTCGTGCACACAGCCCAGCTTGGAGCGAACGACCTACACCGAACTGAGATACCTACA
GCGTGAGCTATGAGAAAGCGCCACGCTTCCCGAAGGGAGAAAGGCGGACAGGTATCCGGTAAGCGGCAGG
GTCGGAACAGGAGAGCGCACGAGGGAGCTTCCAGGGGGAAACGCCTGGTATCTTTATAGTCCTGTCGGGT
TTCGCCACCTCTGACTTGAGCGTCGATTTTTGTGATGCTCGTCAGGGGGGCGGAGCCTATGGAAAAACGC
CAGCAACGCGGCCTTTTTACGGTTCCTGGCCTTTTGCTGGCCTTTTGCTCACATGTTCTTTCCTGCGTTA
TCCCCTGATTCTGTGGATAACCGTATTACCGCCATGCAT
